Addgene plasmid #215613: pHAGE-mEGFP-hCEBPa_WT
Purpose: For integration of CEBPa WT mEGFP
Depositing lab: Denes Hnisz. Depositing organization: Max Planck Institute for Molecular Genetics. Publication: An activity-specificity trade-off encoded in human transcription factors. Naderi J, Magalhaes AP, Kibar G, Stik G, Zhang Y, Mackowiak SD, Wieler HM, Rossi F, Buschow R, Christou-Kent M, Alcoverro-Bertran M, Graf T, Vingron M, Hnisz D. Nat Cell Biol. 2024 Aug;26(8):1309-1321. doi: 10.1038/s41556-024-01411-0. Epub 2024 Jul 5. PubMed 38969762.
Backbone
  Vector backbone: pHAGE
  Vector type: Lentiviral
Growth in bacteria
  Bacterial resistance: Ampicillin, 100 μg/mL
  Growth temperature: 37°C
  Growth strain: NEB Stable
  Copy number: High Copy
Gene/Insert
  Gene/Insert name: CEBPa
  Species: H. sapiens (human)
  Entrez Gene: CEBPA (a.k.a. C/EBP-alpha, CEBP)
  Tag / fusion protein: mEGFP (C terminal on insert)
  Cloning method: Gibson Cloning
Terms and licenses: Academic/Nonprofit Terms; Industry Terms: Not Available to Industry
How to cite: pHAGE-mEGFP-hCEBPa_WT was a gift from Denes Hnisz (Addgene plasmid # 215613 ; http://n2t.net/addgene:215613 ; RRID:Addgene_215613)
