[The description below was written by a language model from this plasmid's Addgene catalogue record and pLannotate feature annotations shown in this document.]
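Description:
pHAGE-mEGFP-hCEBPa_WT is an HIV-1-based lentiviral transfer plasmid built on the pHAGE backbone and intended for stable integration of a fluorescently tagged, wild-type human CEBPA transcription factor into mammalian cells. In bacteria it is maintained through a high-copy ColE1/pUC-type origin and selected with ampicillin via the β-lactamase gene. The sequenced record is about 8.2 kb. The viral portion carries the usual elements needed for packaging and transduction: truncated LTRs flanking the cassette, the Ψ packaging signal with an adjoining gag fragment, the Rev response element for Rev-dependent nuclear export of the genomic RNA, and the cPPT/CTS, which aids nuclear import of the reverse-transcribed genome. Viral structural and enzymatic functions are not annotated here, so they would have to be supplied in trans during virus production.

The payload is a single open reading frame in which human CEBPA is followed directly by mEGFP, the monomeric A206K variant of enhanced GFP. This matches the catalogue statement that the tag is C-terminal, although the plasmid name lists mEGFP first. According to the feature table, expression is driven by a tetracycline-responsive promoter, with seven tetO repeats and a minimal CMV promoter fragment, so transcription should depend on a Tet transactivator. No transactivator is annotated in this plasmid, nor is any mammalian selection marker, so transduced cells would presumably be identified by fluorescence. A WPRE downstream of the fusion enhances transcript stability and expression. The remaining lac, SV40 and nef fragments appear to be backbone remnants. The record states the purpose only as integration of wild-type CEBPA-mEGFP, and it accompanies a study of human transcription factor activity and specificity, where the "WT" label suggests it serves as a reference for variant constructs.
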