Features (pLannotate 1.2.2; 26 found; start..end, strand, type, name):
    377..634     +  LTR            5' LTR (truncated): truncated 5' long terminal repeat (LTR) from HIV-1
    681..806     +  misc_feature   HIV-1 Ψ: packaging signal of human immunodeficiency virus type 1
    790..1128    +  CDS            HIV-1 gag (fragment): gag protein from human immunodeficiency virus 1; gag
   1303..1536    +  misc_feature   RRE: The Rev response element (RRE) of HIV-1 allows for Rev-dependent mRNA export from the nucleus to the cytoplasm.
   1913..2013    +  CDS            Rev (fragment): human immunodeficiency virus 1 (HIV-1) Rev protein; rev; enhances nuclear export of unspliced and incompletely spliced viral mRNAs
   2058..2175    +  misc_feature   cPPT/CTS: central polypurine tract and central termination sequence of HIV-1
   2217..2237    -  promoter       SV40 promoter (fragment): SV40 enhancer and early promoter
   2251..2521    +  protein_bind   tetracycline response element: contains seven copies of the tetracycline operator tetO tetracycline repressor TetR
   2532..2549    +  misc_feature   MCS (fragment): pUC18/19 multiple cloning site
   2549..2616    +  promoter       tight TRE promoter (fragment): Tet-responsive promoter PTight, consisting of seven tet operator sequences followed by the minimal CMV promoter
   2790..3863    +  CDS            CEBPA: CEBPA_HUMAN - Also known as CEBP From Homo sapiens (Human).
   3876..4592    +  CDS            mEGFP: enhanced GFP with monomerizing A206K mutation (Zacharias et al., 2002) mammalian codon-optimized
   4606..5194    +  misc_feature   WPRE: woodchuck hepatitis virus posttranscriptional regulatory element
   5189..5299    +  CDS            nef (fragment): NEF_SIVS4 - Experimental evidence at protein level: Swiss-Prot protein existence level 1. Interferes with TCR signaling from the cell membrane. Interacts with CD247/TCRZ (TCR zeta chain) and exert potent down- regulation of cell surface TCR/CD3 complexes. From Simian immunodeficiency virus (isolate F236/smH4) (SIV-sm) (Simian immunodeficiency virus sooty mangabey monkey).
   5342..5522    +  LTR            5' LTR (truncated): truncated 5' long terminal repeat (LTR) from HIV-1
   5655..5759    +  promoter       AmpR promoter: bla
   5760..6620    +  CDS            AmpR: β-lactamase; bla; confers resistance to ampicillin, carbenicillin, and related antibiotics
   6791..7379    +  rep_origin     ori: high-copy-number ColE1/pMB1/pBR322/pUC origin of replication
   7562..7616    +  CDS            lacI (fragment): lac repressor; lacI; The lac repressor binds to the lac operator to inhibit transcription in E. coli. This inhibition can be relieved by adding lactose or isopropyl-β-D-thiogalactopyranoside (IPTG).
   7622..7715    +  rep_origin     SV40 ori (fragment): SV40 origin of replication
   7740..7777    +  CDS            lacI (fragment): lac repressor; lacI; The lac repressor binds to the lac operator to inhibit transcription in E. coli. This inhibition can be relieved by adding lactose or isopropyl-β-D-thiogalactopyranoside (IPTG).
   7790..7811    +  protein_bind   CAP binding site: CAP binding activates transcription in the presence of cAMP. E. coli catabolite activator protein
   7826..7856    +  promoter       lac promoter: promoter for the E. coli lac operon
   7864..7880    +  protein_bind   lac operator: The lac repressor binds to the lac operator to inhibit transcription in E. coli. This inhibition can be relieved by adding lactose or isopropyl-β-D-thiogalactopyranoside (IPTG). lac repressor encoded by lacI
   7914..7997    +  polyA_signal   SV40 poly(A) signal (fragment): SV40 polyadenylation signal
   8164..329     +  CDS            nef (fragment) (across the origin): NEF_HV1BR - Experimental evidence at protein level: Swiss-Prot protein existence level 1. Extracellular Nef protein targets CD4(+) T-lymphocytes for apoptosis by interacting with CXCR4 surface receptors (PubMed:14990729). From Human immunodeficiency virus type 1 group M subtype B (isolate BRU/LAI) (HIV-1).
>Addgene plasmid #215613 | pHAGE-mEGFP-hCEBPa_WT | addgene full sequence | sequence record 427348 | Addgene NGS Result
TGGAAGGGCTAATTCACTCCCAAAGAAGACAAGATATCCTTGATCTGTGGATCTACCACACACAAGGCTA
CTTCCCTGATTAGCAGAACTACACACCAGGGCCAGGGGTCAGATATCCACTGACCTTTGGATGGTGCTAC
AAGCTAGTACCAGTTGAGCCAGATAAGGTAGAAGAGGCCAATAAAGGAGAGAACACCAGCTTGTTACACC
CTGTGAGCCTGCATGGGATGGATGACCCGGAGAGAGAAGTGTTAGAGTGGAGGTTTGACAGCCGCCTAGC
ATTTCATCACGTGGCCCGAGAGCTGCATCCGGAGTACTTCAAGAACTGCTGATATCGAGCTTGCTACAAG
GGACTTTCCGCTGGGGACTTTCCAGGGAGGCGTGGCCTGGGCGGGACTGGGGAGTGGCGAGCCCTCAGAT
CCTGCATATAAGCAGCTGCTTTTTGCCTGTACTGGGTCTCTCTGGTTAGACCAGATCTGAGCCTGGGAGC
TCTCTGGCTAACTAGGGAACCCACTGCTTAAGCCTCAATAAAGCTTGCCTTGAGTGCTTCAAGTAGTGTG
TGCCCGTCTGTTGTGTGACTCTGGTAACTAGAGATCCCTCAGACCCTTTTAGTCAGTGTGGAAAATCTCT
AGCAGTGGCGCCCGAACAGGGACTTGAAAGCGAAAGGGAAACCAGAGGAGCTCTCTCGACGCAGGACTCG
GCTTGCTGAAGCGCGCACGGCAAGAGGCGAGGGGCGGCGACTGGTGAGTACGCCAAAAATTTCGACTAGC
GGAGGCTAGAAGGAGAGAGATGGGTGCGAGAGCGTCAGTATTAAGCGGGGGAGAATTAGATCGCGATGGG
AAAAAATTCGGTTAAGGCCAGGGGGAAAGAAAAAATATAAATTAAAACATATAGTATGGGCAAGCAGGGA
GCTAGAACGATTCGCAGTTAATCCTGGCCTGTTAGAAACATCAGAAGGCTGTAGACAAATACTGGGACAG
CTACAACCATCCCTTCAGACAGGATCAGAAGAACTTAGATCATTATATAATACAGTAGCAACCCTCTATT
GTGTGCATCAAAGGATAGAGATAAAAGACACCAAGGAAGCTTTAGACAAGATAGAGGAAGAGCAAAACAA
AAGTAAGACCACCGCACAGCAAGCGGCCGGCCGCTGATCTTCAGACCTGGAGGAGGAGATATGAGGGACA
ATTGGAGAAGTGAATTATATAAATATAAAGTAGTAAAAATTGAACCATTAGGAGTAGCACCCACCAAGGC
AAAGAGAAGAGTGGTGCAGAGAGAAAAAAGAGCAGTGGGAATAGGAGCTTTGTTCCTTGGGTTCTTGGGA
GCAGCAGGAAGCACTATGGGCGCAGCGTCAATGACGCTGACGGTACAGGCCAGACAATTATTGTCTGGTA
TAGTGCAGCAGCAGAACAATTTGCTGAGGGCTATTGAGGCGCAACAGCATCTGTTGCAACTCACAGTCTG
GGGCATCAAGCAGCTCCAGGCAAGAATCCTGGCTGTGGAAAGATACCTAAAGGATCAACAGCTCCTGGGG
ATTTGGGGTTGCTCTGGAAAACTCATTTGCACCACTGCTGTGCCTTGGAATGCTAGTTGGAGTAATAAAT
CTCTGGAACAGATTTGGAATCACACGACCTGGATGGAGTGGGACAGAGAAATTAACAATTACACAAGCTT
AATACACTCCTTAATTGAAGAATCGCAAAACCAGCAAGAAAAGAATGAACAAGAATTATTGGAATTAGAT
AAATGGGCAAGTTTGTGGAATTGGTTTAACATAACAAATTGGCTGTGGTATATAAAATTATTCATAATGA
TAGTAGGAGGCTTGGTAGGTTTAAGAATAGTTTTTGCTGTACTTTCTATAGTGAATAGAGTTAGGCAGGG
ATATTCACCATTATCGTTTCAGACCCACCTCCCAACCCCGAGGGGACCCGACAGGCCCGAAGGAATAGAA
GAAGAAGGTGGAGAGAGAGACAGAGACAGATCCATTCGATTAGTGAACGGATCTCGACGGTATCGCCGAA
TTCACAAATGGCAGTATTCATCCACAATTTTAAAAGAAAAGGGGGGATTGGGGGGTACAGTGCAGGGGAA
AGAATAGTAGACATAATAGCAACAGACATACAAACTAAAGAATTACAAAAACAAATTACAAAAATTCAAA
ATTTTCGGGTTTATTACAGGGACAGCAGAGATCCAGTTTGGACTAGTCCACACCCTAACTGACACACTCG
AGTTTACCACTCCCTATCAGTGATAGAGAAAAGTGAAAGTCGAGTTTACCACTCCCTATCAGTGATAGAG
AAAAGTGAAAGTCGAGTTTACCACTCCCTATCAGTGATAGAGAAAAGTGAAAGTCGAGTTTACCACTCCC
TATCAGTGATAGAGAAAAGTGAAAGTCGAGTTTACCACTCCCTATCAGTGATAGAGAAAAGTGAAAGTCG
AGTTTACCACTCCCTATCAGTGATAGAGAAAAGTGAAAGTCGAGTTTACCACTCCCTATCAGTGATAGAG
AAAAGTGAAAGTCGAGCTCGGTACCCGGGTCGAGGTAGGCATGTACGGTGGGAGGCCTATATAAGCAGAG
CTCGTTTAGTGAACCGTCAGATCGCCTGGAGACGCCATCCACGCTGTTTTGACCTCCATAGAAGACACCG
GGACCGATCCAGCCTGCGGCCACCATGCGCGGGCGCGGGCGAGCAGGGTCTCCGGGTGGGCGGCGGAGGA
GACCTGCACAAGCAGGCGGAAGGCGAGGATCCCCGTGTCGCGAAAATTCTAATTCTCCAATGGAAAGCGC
TGATTTCTATGAAGCAGAACCCAGGCCACCAATGTCTTCCCATCTCCAAAGTCCCCCTCATGCACCAAGT
TCCGCAGCATTTGGGTTCCCTAGAGGAGCAGGACCAGCCCAACCCCCTGCTCCCCCGGCTGCTCCCGAAC
CTCTCGGTGGAATTTGTGAACATGAAACCAGCATAGATATTTCTGCATATATAGATCCAGCTGCTTTTAA
TGATGAATTTCTTGCGGATCTCTTTCAACATTCTAGGCAACAAGAGAAAGCAAAAGCTGCGGTAGGACCA
ACTGGTGGTGGTGGAGGAGGAGATTTCGATTATCCTGGTGCCCCAGCAGGTCCTGGTGGGGCAGTAATGC
CGGGTGGGGCACATGGACCACCCCCTGGGTATGGGTGTGCTGCAGCTGGGTATCTTGATGGACGACTTGA
ACCACTTTATGAACGGGTGGGAGCTCCCGCACTCAGGCCCCTCGTCATAAAACAAGAACCTCGGGAAGAA
GACGAGGCTAAACAACTTGCTCTTGCTGGGCTGTTTCCGTATCAACCCCCACCCCCACCACCACCATCCC
ATCCTCATCCCCATCCACCACCTGCTCATTTGGCGGCACCACATTTGCAATTTCAAATTGCACATTGTGG
GCAAACTACTATGCATCTTCAACCTGGCCATCCGACACCCCCACCAACCCCGGTTCCAAGTCCACATCCT
GCACCTGCTCTGGGAGCAGCTGGACTCCCTGGTCCGGGGTCTGCCTTGAAAGGCCTCGGTGCAGCACATC
CAGATCTGAGAGCTTCAGGCGGGTCCGGGGCAGGAAAAGCAAAGAAAAGTGTCGATAAGAATAGTAATGA
ATATAGAGTTCGCCGTGAAAGGAATAATATAGCCGTCCGGAAATCTAGGGATAAAGCTAAACAACGAAAT
GTCGAAACCCAACAAAAGGTTCTCGAACTCACTAGCGATAACGATAGGCTCAGAAAACGTGTAGAGCAAC
TCTCTCGGGAGTTGGATACCTTGAGAGGCATCTTCCGCCAGCTGCCAGAGAGCTCCTTGGTCAAGGCCAT
GGGCAACTGCGCGGGCTCGAGCGGCGTGAGCAAGGGCGAGGAGCTGTTCACCGGGGTGGTGCCCATCCTG
GTCGAGCTGGACGGCGACGTAAACGGCCACAAGTTCAGCGTGTCCGGCGAGGGCGAGGGCGATGCCACCT
ACGGCAAGCTGACCCTGAAGTTCATCTGCACCACCGGCAAGCTGCCCGTGCCCTGGCCCACCCTCGTGAC
CACCCTGACCTACGGCGTGCAGTGCTTCAGCCGCTACCCCGACCACATGAAGCAGCACGACTTCTTCAAG
TCCGCCATGCCCGAAGGCTACGTCCAGGAGCGCACCATCTTCTTCAAGGACGACGGCAACTACAAGACCC
GCGCCGAGGTGAAGTTCGAGGGCGACACCCTGGTGAACCGCATCGAGCTGAAGGGCATCGACTTCAAGGA
GGACGGCAACATCCTGGGGCACAAGCTGGAGTACAACTACAACAGCCACAACGTCTATATCATGGCCGAC
AAGCAGAAGAACGGCATCAAGGTGAACTTCAAGATCCGCCACAACATCGAGGACGGCAGCGTGCAGCTCG
CCGACCACTACCAGCAGAACACCCCCATCGGCGACGGCCCCGTGCTGCTGCCCGACAACCACTACCTGAG
CACCCAGTCCAAGCTGAGCAAAGACCCCAACGAGAAGCGCGATCACATGGTCCTGCTGGAGTTCGTGACC
GCCGCCGGGATCACTCTCGGCATGGACGAGCTGTACAAGTAAATCGATAGATCCTAATCAACCTCTGGAT
TACAAAATTTGTGAAAGATTGACTGGTATTCTTAACTATGTTGCTCCTTTTACGCTATGTGGATACGCTG
CTTTAATGCCTTTGTATCATGCTATTGCTTCCCGTATGGCTTTCATTTTCTCCTCCTTGTATAAATCCTG
GTTGCTGTCTCTTTATGAGGAGTTGTGGCCCGTTGTCAGGCAACGTGGCGTGGTGTGCACTGTGTTTGCT
GACGCAACCCCCACTGGTTGGGGCATTGCCACCACCTGTCAGCTCCTTTCCGGGACTTTCGCTTTCCCCC
TCCCTATTGCCACGGCGGAACTCATCGCCGCCTGCCTTGCCCGCTGCTGGACAGGGGCTCGGCTGTTGGG
CACTGACAATTCCGTGGTGTTGTCGGGGAAATCATCGTCCTTTCCTTGGCTGCTCGCCTGTGTTGCCACC
TGGATTCTGCGCGGGACGTCCTTCTGCTACGTCCCTTCGGCCCTCAATCCAGCGGACCTTCCTTCCCGCG
GCCTGCTGCCGGCTCTGCGGCCTCTTCCGCGTCTTCGCCTTCGCCCTCAGACGAGTCGGATCTCCCTTTG
GGCCGCCTCCCCGCCTGGTACCTTTAAGACCAATGACTTACAAGGCAGCTGTAGATCTTAGCCACTTTTT
AAAAGAAAAGGGGGGACTGGAAGGGCTAATTCACTCCCAACGAAGACAAGATCACCTGCAGGACAGGCGC
GCCCTGCTTTTTGCTTGTACTGGGTCTCTCTGGTTAGACCAGATCTGAGCCTGGGAGCTCTCTGGCTAAC
TAGGGAACCCACTGCTTAAGCCTCAATAAAGCTTGCCTTGAGTGCTTCAAGTAGTGTGTGCCCGTCTGTT
GTGTGACTCTGGTAACTAGAGATCCCTCAGACCCTTTTAGTCAGTGTGGAAAATCTCTAGCACCCGGGCG
ATTAAGGAAAGGGCTAGATCATTCTTGAAGACGAAAGGGCCTCGTGATACGCCTATTTTTATAGGTTAAT
GTCATGATAATAATGGTTTCTTAGACGTCAGGTGGCACTTTTCGGGGAAATGTGCGCGGAACCCCTATTT
GTTTATTTTTCTAAATACATTCAAATATGTATCCGCTCATGAGACAATAACCCTGATAAATGCTTCAATA
ATATTGAAAAAGGAAGAGTATGAGTATTCAACATTTCCGTGTCGCCCTTATTCCCTTTTTTGCGGCATTT
TGCCTTCCTGTTTTTGCTCACCCAGAAACGCTGGTGAAAGTAAAAGATGCTGAAGATCAGTTGGGTGCAC
GAGTGGGTTACATCGAACTGGATCTCAACAGCGGTAAGATCCTTGAGAGTTTTCGCCCCGAAGAACGTTT
TCCAATGATGAGCACTTTTAAAGTTCTGCTATGTGGCGCGGTATTATCCCGTGTTGACGCCGGGCAAGAG
CAACTCGGTCGCCGCATACACTATTCTCAGAATGACTTGGTTGAGTACTCACCAGTCACAGAAAAGCATC
TTACGGATGGCATGACAGTAAGAGAATTATGCAGTGCTGCCATAACCATGAGTGATAACACTGCGGCCAA
CTTACTTCTGACAACGATCGGAGGACCGAAGGAGCTAACCGCTTTTTTGCACAACATGGGGGATCATGTA
ACTCGCCTTGATCGTTGGGAACCGGAGCTGAATGAAGCCATACCAAACGACGAGCGTGACACCACGATGC
CTGTAGCAATGGCAACAACGTTGCGCAAACTATTAACTGGCGAACTACTTACTCTAGCTTCCCGGCAACA
ATTAATAGACTGGATGGAGGCGGATAAAGTTGCAGGACCACTTCTGCGCTCGGCCCTTCCGGCTGGCTGG
TTTATTGCTGATAAATCTGGAGCCGGTGAGCGTGGGTCTCGCGGTATCATTGCAGCACTGGGGCCAGATG
GTAAGCCCTCCCGTATCGTAGTTATCTACACGACGGGGAGTCAGGCAACTATGGATGAACGAAATAGACA
GATCGCTGAGATAGGTGCCTCACTGATTAAGCATTGGTAACTGTCAGACCAAGTTTACTCATATATACTT
TAGATTGATTTAAAACTTCATTTTTAATTTAAAAGGATCTAGGTGAAGATCCTTTTTGATAATCTCATGA
CCAAAATCCCTTAACGTGAGTTTTCGTTCCACTGAGCGTCAGACCCCGTAGAAAAGATCAAAGGATCTTC
TTGAGATCCTTTTTTTCTGCGCGTAATCTGCTGCTTGCAAACAAAAAAACCACCGCTGGTAGCGGTGGTT
TGTTTGCCGGATCAAGAGCTACCAACTCTTTTTCCGAAGGTAACTGGCTTCAGCAGAGCGCAGATACCAA
ATACTGTTCTTCTAGTGTAGCCGTAGTTAGGCCACCACTTCAAGAACTCTGTAGCACCGCCTACATACCT
CGCTCTGCTAATCCTGTTACCAGTGGCTGCTGCCAGTGGCGATAAGTCGTGTCTTACCGGGTTGGACTCA
AGACGATAGTTACCGGATAAGGCGCAGCGGTCGGGCTGAACGGGGGGTTCGTGCACACAGCCCAGCTTGG
AGCGAACGACCTACACCGAACTGAGATACCTACAGCGTGAGCTATGAGAAAGCGCCACGCTTCCCGAAGG
GAGAAAGGCGGACAGGTATCCGGTAAGCGGCAGGGTCGGAACAGGAGAGCGCACGAGGGAGCTTCCAGGG
GGAAACGCCTGGTATCTTTATAGTCCTGTCGGGTTTCGCCACCTCTGACTTGAGCGTCGATTTTTGTGAT
GCTCGTCAGGGGGGCGGAGCCTATGGAAAAACGCCAGCAACGCGGCCTTTTTACGGTTCCTGGCCTTTTG
CTGGCCTTTTGCTCACATGTTCTTTCCTGCGTTATCCCCTGATTCTGTGGATAACCGTATTACCGCCTTT
GAGTGAGCTGATACCGCTCGCCGCAGCCGAACGACCGAGCGCAGCGAGTCAGTGAGCGAGGAAGCGGAAG
AGCGCCCAATACGCAAACCGCCTCTCCCCGCGCGTTGGCCGATTCATTAATGCAGCAAGCTCATGGCTGA
CTAATTTTTTTTATTTATGCAGAGGCCGAGGCCGCCTCGGCCTCTGAGCTATTCCAGAAGTAGTGAGGAG
GCTTTTTTGGAGGCCTAGGCTTTTGCAAAAAGCTCCCCGTGGCACGACAGGTTTCCCGACTGGAAAGCGG
GCAGTGAGCGCAACGCAATTAATGTGAGTTAGCTCACTCATTAGGCACCCCAGGCTTTACACTTTATGCT
TCCGGCTCGTATGTTGTGTGGAATTGTGAGCGGATAACAATTTCACACAGGAAACAGCTATGACATGATT
ACGAATTTCACAAATAAAGCATTTTTTTCACTGCATTCTAGTTGTGGTTTGTCCAAACTCATCAATGTAT
CTTATCATGTCTGGATCAACTGGATAACTCAAGCTAACCAAAATCATCCCAAACTTCCCACCCCATACCC
TATTACCACTGCCAATTACCTGTGGTTTCATTTACTCTAAACCTGTGATTCCTCTGAATTATTTTCATTT
TAAAGAAATTGTATTTGTTAAATATGTACTACAAACTTAGTAGT
